Addgene plasmid #100408: pCMV_mEm_4GS_LF82_031
Purpose: Mammalian expression of E. coli LF82_031 CDS fused to mEmerald
Depositing lab: Alan Huett. Depositing organization: University of Nottingham. Publication: A multi-phenotypic imaging screen to identify bacterial effectors by exogenous expression in a HeLa cell line. Collins A, Huett A. Sci Data. 2018 May 15;5:180081. doi: 10.1038/sdata.2018.81. PubMed 29762554.
Backbone
  Vector backbone: pCMV
  Backbone size w/o insert (bp): 4502
  Vector type: Mammalian Expression
Growth in bacteria
  Bacterial resistance: Ampicillin, 100 μg/mL
  Growth temperature: 37°C
  Growth strain: XL1 Blue
  Copy number: High Copy
Gene/Insert
  Gene/Insert name: LF82_031
  Insert size (bp): 666
  Promoter: CMV
  Tag / fusion protein: mEmerald (N terminal on backbone)
  Cloning method: Ligation Independent Cloning
  Sequencing primers: 5′ ACTTCTGCTCTAAAAGCTGCGG; 3′ CACTGCATTCTAGTTGTGGTTTGTC
Terms and licenses: Academic/Nonprofit Terms; Industry Terms: Not Available to Industry
How to cite: pCMV_mEm_4GS_LF82_031 was a gift from Alan Huett (Addgene plasmid # 100408 ; http://n2t.net/addgene:100408 ; RRID:Addgene_100408)
