[The description below was written by a language model from this plasmid's Addgene catalogue record and pLannotate feature annotations shown in this document.]
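Description:
pCMV_mEm_4GS_LF82_031 is a mammalian expression plasmid built on a pCMV backbone for transient production of a bacterial protein as a fluorescent fusion in cultured cells. It is propagated in E. coli as a high-copy plasmid through a ColE1/pUC-type origin and selected with ampicillin via the β-lactamase gene and its native promoter. The annotated sequence also shows pUC- and pBR322-derived remnants (fragments of lacZα, lacI, rop and bom, together with a lac promoter, operator and CAP site). These appear to be backbone leftovers and not working parts of the expression unit. No mammalian selection marker is annotated.

The expression cassette consists of the human cytomegalovirus immediate early enhancer and promoter, followed by a modified SV40 intron with splice donor and acceptor sites, which generally improves transcript processing and expression. Next comes the mEmerald coding sequence, a rapidly maturing monomeric green fluorescent protein derived from Aequorea victoria. The 666 bp LF82_031 coding sequence from E. coli LF82 was inserted downstream by ligation independent cloning, so mEmerald sits at the N terminus of the fusion. The "4GS" in the name suggests a glycine-serine linker between the two, although the record does not describe it. The insert itself is not annotated in the feature table, but it corresponds to the unannotated stretch between mEmerald and the SV40 polyadenylation signal that terminates the transcript. The record gives no function for the LF82_031 protein.

The stated purpose is mammalian expression of the fluorescently tagged bacterial protein. The associated study was a multi-phenotypic imaging screen in HeLa cells aimed at identifying bacterial effectors by exogenous expression, where the tag lets expressing cells be identified and the protein's localisation followed.
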