Features (pLannotate 1.2.2; 16 found; start..end, strand, type, name):
    144..164     -  misc_feature   MCS (fragment): pUC18/19 multiple cloning site
    163..466     +  enhancer       CMV enhancer: human cytomegalovirus immediate early enhancer
    467..670     +  promoter       CMV promoter: human cytomegalovirus (CMV) immediate early promoter
    808..904     +  intron         SV40 intron: modified SV40 intron with splice donor and acceptor sites
    965..1681    +  CDS            mEmerald: mEmerald is a basic (constitutively fluorescent) green fluorescent protein published in 1998, derived from Aequorea victoria. It is reported to be a very rapidly-maturing monomer with moderate acid sensitivity.
   2443..2577    -  polyA_signal   SV40 poly(A) signal: SV40 polyadenylation signal
   2712..2728    -  protein_bind   lac operator: The lac repressor binds to the lac operator to inhibit transcription in E. coli. This inhibition can be relieved by adding lactose or isopropyl-β-D-thiogalactopyranoside (IPTG). lac repressor encoded by lacI
   2736..2766    -  promoter       lac promoter: promoter for the E. coli lac operon
   2781..2802    -  protein_bind   CAP binding site: CAP binding activates transcription in the presence of cAMP. E. coli catabolite activator protein
   2815..2907    -  CDS            lacI (fragment): lac repressor; lacI; The lac repressor binds to the lac operator to inhibit transcription in E. coli. This inhibition can be relieved by adding lactose or isopropyl-β-D-thiogalactopyranoside (IPTG).
   3090..3678    -  rep_origin     ori: high-copy-number ColE1/pMB1/pBR322/pUC origin of replication
   3849..4709    -  CDS            AmpR: β-lactamase; bla; confers resistance to ampicillin, carbenicillin, and related antibiotics
   4710..4814    -  promoter       AmpR promoter: bla
   4909..4944    +  CDS            rop (fragment): Rop protein, which maintains plasmids at low copy number; rop
   5046..5145    +  misc_feature   bom (fragment): basis of mobility region from pBR322
   5151..138     -  CDS            lacZα (fragment) (across the origin): LacZα fragment of β-galactosidase; lacZ fragment
>Addgene plasmid #100408 | pCMV_mEm_4GS_LF82_031 | addgene full sequence | sequence record 209745 | Addgene NGS Result
CAACTGTTGGGAAGGGCGATCGGTGCGGGCCTCTTCGCTATTACGCCAGCTGGCGAAAGGGGGATGTGCT
GCAAGGCGATTAAGTTGGGTAACGCCAGGGTTTTCCCAGTCACGACGTTGTAAAACGACGGCCAGTGAGT
TCGAGCTTGCATGCCTGCAGGTCGTTACATAACTTACGGTAAATGGCCCGCCTGGCTGACCGCCCAACGA
CCCCCGCCCATTGACGTCAATAATGACGTATGTTCCCATAGTAACGCCAATAGGGACTTTCCATTGACGT
CAATGGGTGGAGTATTTACGGTAAACTGCCCACTTGGCAGTACATCAAGTGTATCATATGCCAAGTACGC
CCCCTATTGACGTCAATGACGGTAAATGGCCCGCCTGGCATTATGCCCAGTACATGACCTTATGGGACTT
TCCTACTTGGCAGTACATCTACGTATTAGTCATCGCTATTACCATGGTGATGCGGTTTTGGCAGTACATC
AATGGGCGTGGATAGCGGTTTGACTCACGGGGATTTCCAAGTCTCCACCCCATTGACGTCAATGGGAGTT
TGTTTTGGCACCAAAATCAACGGGACTTTCCAAAATGTCGTAACAACTCCGCCCCATTGACGCAAATGGG
CGGTAGGCGTGTACGGTGGGAGGTCTATATAAGCAGAGCTCGTTTAGTGAACCGTCAGATCGCCTGGAGA
CGCCATCCACGCTGTTTTGACCTCCATAGAAGACACCGGGACCGATCCAGCCTCCGGACTCTAGAGGATC
CGGTACTAGAGGAACTGAAAAACCAGAAAGTTAACTGGTAAGTTTAGTCTTTTTGTCTTTTATTTCAGGT
CCCGGATCCGGTGGTGGTGCAAATCAAAGAACTGCTCCTCAGTGGATGTTGCCTTTACTTCTAGGCCTGT
ACGGAAGTGTTACTTCTGCTCTAAAAGCTGCGGAATTGTACCCGCGGGCCCACCATGGTGAGCAAGGGCG
AGGAGCTGTTCACCGGGGTGGTGCCCATCCTGGTCGAGCTGGACGGCGACGTAAACGGCCACAAGTTCAG
CGTGTCCGGCGAGGGCGAGGGCGATGCCACCTACGGCAAGCTGACCCTGAAGTTCATCTGCACCACCGGC
AAGCTGCCCGTGCCCTGGCCCACCCTCGTGACCACCTTGACCTACGGCGTGCAGTGCTTCGCCCGCTACC
CCGACCACATGAAGCAGCACGACTTCTTCAAGTCCGCCATGCCCGAAGGCTACGTCCAGGAGCGCACCAT
CTTCTTCAAGGACGACGGCAACTACAAGACCCGCGCCGAGGTGAAGTTCGAGGGCGACACCCTGGTGAAC
CGCATCGAGCTGAAGGGCATCGACTTCAAGGAGGACGGCAACATCCTGGGGCACAAGCTGGAGTACAACT
ACAACAGCCACAAGGTCTATATCACCGCCGACAAGCAGAAGAACGGCATCAAGGTGAACTTCAAGACCCG
CCACAACATCGAGGACGGCAGCGTGCAGCTCGCCGACCACTACCAGCAGAACACCCCCATCGGCGACGGC
CCCGTGCTGCTGCCCGACAACCACTACCTGAGCACCCAGTCCAAGCTGAGCAAAGACCCCAACGAGAAGC
GCGATCACATGGTCCTGCTGGAGTTCGTGACCGCCGCCGGGATCACTCTCGGCATGGACGAGCTGTACAA
GCGAATTGGTGGAGGGGGCGGTTCCGGTGGCGGAGGTTCCCGAATTCGTCGACGGAGATCTGATATGCGT
AAAAAATACATTTCTGTTAGAGTTTTTTTTATGTGTCTTTTAATACTAACAGTAGCTGGTTGCTATGGAA
AAGGAAATGAAAACTTAATATTGCCTTTTGATTCAACTCAATCTTTTCAATTGGAATGTTATTATCAATA
TATTAATAATATGCATGATATTACAGAGATAAAGTTATCGGAAGTGCATAATAAACAAACTAAGGCATTT
AGTCAGCAAGAAACCAAGATTCCTGTGAAAGGTGAGAATTTTCTCTCTCCATATGTGGATATTAATGATC
GCTATTATGAATTAGGCCATTTTGAATATGAGGATAATACATATAAATTGATAGTTTATAACAAGATAGG
GGAGTCTGATACACTATTGCTTAATGTACAGATAAATAGCTATAATGCAACGGAGAATTTAGTGGATGCT
TTATTACTTGGCAGCTTTTTTGGTTATGAAGATATAGTCCGCTTTTCTGATTTTATCATTCACCCAGACT
ATTCAATAAGTATTGATAATTATGTCGTATATGCATACGAAGAAAGCAAGGATGGTCTTTCAACTAGAAT
AGCTAAAGATCCAATCCCTCATATTTATTTAAAAGAGCAATATAAAATAGAAAATGGTCAGTTCAAGTTG
ACATCCAGAATGGAAATATTAAAAAATTGAATCGGTACCCTCGAGAAGCTTGCGGCCGCGGGGATCCAGA
CATGATAAGATACATTGATGAGTTTGGACAAACCACAACTAGAATGCAGTGAAAAAAATGCTTTATTTGT
GAAATTTGTGATGCTATTGCTTTATTTGTAACCATTATAAGCTGCAATAAACAAGTTAACAACAACAATT
GCATTCATTTTATGTTTCAGGTTCAGGGGGAGGTGTGGGAGGTTTTTTCGGATCCTCTAGAGTCGATCTG
CAGGCATGCTAGCTTGGCGTAATCATGGTCATAGCTGTTTCCTGTGTGAAATTGTTATCCGCTCACAATT
CCACACAACATACGAGCCGGAAGCATAAAGTGTAAAGCCTGGGGTGCCTAATGAGTGAGCTAACTCACAT
TAATTGCGTTGCGCTCACTGCCCGCTTTCCAGTCGGGAAACCTGTCGTGCCAGCTGCATTAATGAATCGG
CCAACGCGCGGGGAGAGGCGGTTTGCGTATTGGGCGCTCTTCCGCTTCCTCGCTCACTGACTCGCTGCGC
TCGGTCGTTCGGCTGCGGCGAGCGGTATCAGCTCACTCAAAGGCGGTAATACGGTTATCCACAGAATCAG
GGGATAACGCAGGAAAGAACATGTGAGCAAAAGGCCAGCAAAAGGCCAGGAACCGTAAAAAGGCCGCGTT
GCTGGCGTTTTTCCATAGGCTCCGCCCCCCTGACGAGCATCACAAAAATCGACGCTCAAGTCAGAGGTGG
CGAAACCCGACAGGACTATAAAGATACCAGGCGTTTCCCCCTGGAAGCTCCCTCGTGCGCTCTCCTGTTC
CGACCCTGCCGCTTACCGGATACCTGTCCGCCTTTCTCCCTTCGGGAAGCGTGGCGCTTTCTCATAGCTC
ACGCTGTAGGTATCTCAGTTCGGTGTAGGTCGTTCGCTCCAAGCTGGGCTGTGTGCACGAACCCCCCGTT
CAGCCCGACCGCTGCGCCTTATCCGGTAACTATCGTCTTGAGTCCAACCCGGTAAGACACGACTTATCGC
CACTGGCAGCAGCCACTGGTAACAGGATTAGCAGAGCGAGGTATGTAGGCGGTGCTACAGAGTTCTTGAA
GTGGTGGCCTAACTACGGCTACACTAGAAGAACAGTATTTGGTATCTGCGCTCTGCTGAAGCCAGTTACC
TTCGGAAAAAGAGTTGGTAGCTCTTGATCCGGCAAACAAACCACCGCTGGTAGCGGTGGTTTTTTTGTTT
GCAAGCAGCAGATTACGCGCAGAAAAAAAGGATCTCAAGAAGATCCTTTGATCTTTTCTACGGGGTCTGA
CGCTCAGTGGAACGAAAACTCACGTTAAGGGATTTTGGTCATGAGATTATCAAAAAGGATCTTCACCTAG
ATCCTTTTAAATTAAAAATGAAGTTTTAAATCAATCTAAAGTATATATGAGTAAACTTGGTCTGACAGTT
ACCAATGCTTAATCAGTGAGGCACCTATCTCAGCGATCTGTCTATTTCGTTCATCCATAGTTGCCTGACT
CCCCGTCGTGTAGATAACTACGATACGGGAGGGCTTACCATCTGGCCCCAGTGCTGCAATGATACCGCGA
GACCCACGCTCACCGGCTCCAGATTTATCAGCAATAAACCAGCCAGCCGGAAGGGCCGAGCGCAGAAGTG
GTCCTGCAACTTTATCCGCCTCCATCCAGTCTATTAATTGTTGCCGGGAAGCTAGAGTAAGTAGTTCGCC
AGTTAATAGTTTGCGCAACGTTGTTGCCATTGCTACAGGCATCGTGGTGTCACGCTCGTCGTTTGGTATG
GCTTCATTCAGCTCCGGTTCCCAACGATCAAGGCGAGTTACATGATCCCCCATGTTGTGCAAAAAAGCGG
TTAGCTCCTTCGGTCCTCCGATCGTTGTCAGAAGTAAGTTGGCCGCAGTGTTATCACTCATGGTTATGGC
AGCACTGCATAATTCTCTTACTGTCATGCCATCCGTAAGATGCTTTTCTGTGACTGGTGAGTACTCAACC
AAGTCATTCTGAGAATAGTGTATGCGGCGACCGAGTTGCTCTTGCCCGGCGTCAATACGGGATAATACCG
CGCCACATAGCAGAACTTTAAAAGTGCTCATCATTGGAAAACGTTCTTCGGGGCGAAAACTCTCAAGGAT
CTTACCGCTGTTGAGATCCAGTTCGATGTAACCCACTCGTGCACCCAACTGATCTTCAGCATCTTTTACT
TTCACCAGCGTTTCTGGGTGAGCAAAAACAGGAAGGCAAAATGCCGCAAAAAAGGGAATAAGGGCGACAC
GGAAATGTTGAATACTCATACTCTTCCTTTTTCAATATTATTGAAGCATTTATCAGGGTTATTGTCTCAT
GAGCGGATACATATTTGAATGTATTTAGAAAAATAAACAAATAGGGGTTCCGCGCACATTTCCCCGAAAA
GTGCCACCTGACGTCTAAGAAACCATTATTATCATGACATTAACCTATAAAAATAGGCGTATCACGAGGC
CCTTTCGTCTCGCGCGTTTCGGTGATGACGGTGAAAACCTCTGACACATGCAGCTCCCGGAGACGGTCAC
AGCTTGTCTGTAAGCGGATGCCGGGAGCAGACAAGCCCGTCAGGGCGCGTCAGCGGGTGTTGGCGGGTGT
CGGGGCTGGCTTAACTATGCGGCATCAGAGCAGATTGTACTGAGAGTGCACCATATGCGGTGTGAAATAC
CGCACAGATGCGTAAGGAGAAAATACCGCATCAGGCGCCATTCGCCATTCAGGCTGCG
