>Addgene plasmid #100408 | pCMV_mEm_4GS_LF82_031 | depositor partial sequence | sequence record 183727 | Sequence across LF82 gene insert region
CTCGGCATGGACGAGCTGTACAAGCGAATTGGTGGAGGGGGCGGTTCCGGTGGCGGAGGTTCCCGAATTC
GTCGACGGAGATCTGATATGCGTAAAAAATACATTTCTGTTAGAGTTTTTTTTATGTGTCTTTTAATACT
AACAGTAGCTGGTTGCTATGGAAAAGGAAATGAAAACTTAATATTGCCTTTTGATTCAACTCAATCTTTT
CAATTGGAATGTTATTATCAATATATTAATAATATGCATGATATTACAGAGATAAAGTTATCGGAAGTGC
ATAATAAACAAACTAAGGCATTTAGTCAGCAAGAAACCAAGATTCCTGTGAAAGGTGAGAATTTTCTCTC
TCCATATGTGGATATTAATGATCGCTATTATGAATTAGGCCATTTTGAATATGAGGATAATACATATAAA
TTGATAGTTTATAACAAGATAGGGGAGTCTGATACACTATTGCTTAATGTACAGATAAATAGCTATAATG
CAACGGAGAATTTAGTGGATGCTTTATTACTTGGCAGCTTTTTTGGTTATGAAGATATAGTCCGCTTTTC
TGATTTTATCATTCACCCAGACTATTCAATAAGTATTGATAATTATGTCGTATATGCATACGAAGAAAGC
AAGGATGGTCTTTCAACTAGAATAGCTAAAGATCCAATCCCTCATATTTATTTAAAAGAGCAATATAAAA
TAGAAAATGGTCAGTTCAAGTTGACATCCAGAATGGAAATATTAAAAAATTGAATCGGTACCCTCGAGAA
GCTTGCGGCCGCGGGGATCCAGACATGATAAGATACATTGATGAGTTTGGACAAACCACAACTAGAATGC
AGTGAAAAAAATGCTTTATTTGTGAAATTTGTGATGCTATTGCTTTATTTGTAACCATTATAAGCTGCAA
TAAACAAGTTAACAACAACAATTGCATTCA
